Addgene plasmid #233105: pUC57KAN-5XV5
Purpose: 5X V5 tag multimer
Depositing lab: Steve Stowers. Depositing organization: Montana State University.
Backbone
  Vector backbone: pUC57KAN
  Vector type: Unspecified
Growth in bacteria
  Bacterial resistance: Kanamycin, 50 μg/mL
  Growth temperature: 37°C
  Growth strain: DH5alpha
  Copy number: High Copy
Gene/Insert
  Gene/Insert name: V5 tag
  Species: Synthetic
  Mutation: None
  Cloning method: Restriction Enzyme; 5′ cloning site Unknown (unknown if destroyed)
Terms and licenses: Academic/Nonprofit Terms; Industry Terms: Not Available to Industry
How to cite: pUC57KAN-5XV5 was a gift from Steve Stowers (Addgene plasmid # 233105 ; http://n2t.net/addgene:233105 ; RRID:Addgene_233105)
