[The description below was written by a language model from this plasmid's Addgene catalogue record and pLannotate feature annotations shown in this document.]
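Description:
pUC57KAN-5XV5 is a bacterial cloning plasmid built on the pUC57KAN backbone, deposited as a source of a synthetic multimer of five V5 epitope tags. It is propagated in E. coli at high copy from a ColE1/pUC-type origin of replication and selected with kanamycin through an aph(3')-Ia (KanR) gene, which the annotation places downstream of an AmpR (bla) promoter. The remaining backbone features are typical pUC-derived elements: a lac promoter with its operator and CAP binding site, an interrupted lacZα fragment flanking the cloning region, and short remnants of lacI, rop and the pBR322 bom region. The vector type is listed as unspecified, and no eukaryotic promoter is annotated, so the plasmid appears to serve as a storage or donor vector rather than an expression construct.

The catalogue describes the insert only as a V5 tag with no mutations, cloned by restriction enzymes at unrecorded sites. The automated feature table does not annotate the V5 repeats themselves. Instead, the roughly 2.4 kb region between the lacZα fragment and the lac promoter contains a short fragment with similarity to rat Slc17a8 (vesicular glutamate transporter 3, VGLUT3) and two adjacent fragments of an SV40 polyadenylation signal, with much of the region left unannotated. This suggests the 5XV5 sequence sits within a larger cassette, possibly one designed for tagging a vesicular glutamate transporter-related gene, but the record does not state this or explain these additional elements. As far as the record supports, the plasmid is a template from which the 5X V5 multimer can be subcloned or amplified to epitope-tag proteins of interest for antibody-based detection.
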