Features (pLannotate 1.2.2; 13 found; start..end, strand, type, name):
    137..236     +  misc_feature   bom (fragment): basis of mobility region from pBR322
    242..399     -  CDS            lacZα (fragment): LacZα fragment of β-galactosidase; lacZ fragment
    565..807     +  CDS            Slc17a8 (fragment): VGLU3_RAT - Also known as Vglut3. Experimental evidence at protein level: Swiss-Prot protein existence level 1. Mediates the uptake of glutamate into synaptic vesicles at presynaptic nerve terminals of excitatory neural cells. May also mediate the transport of inorganic phosphate. From Rattus norvegicus (Rat).
   1358..1427    +  polyA_signal   SV40 poly(A) signal (fragment): SV40 polyadenylation signal
   1428..1462    +  polyA_signal   SV40 poly(A) signal (fragment): SV40 polyadenylation signal
   2818..2834    -  protein_bind   lac operator: The lac repressor binds to the lac operator to inhibit transcription in E. coli. This inhibition can be relieved by adding lactose or isopropyl-β-D-thiogalactopyranoside (IPTG). lac repressor encoded by lacI
   2842..2872    -  promoter       lac promoter: promoter for the E. coli lac operon
   2887..2908    -  protein_bind   CAP binding site: CAP binding activates transcription in the presence of cAMP. E. coli catabolite activator protein
   2921..3013    -  CDS            lacI (fragment): lac repressor; lacI; The lac repressor binds to the lac operator to inhibit transcription in E. coli. This inhibition can be relieved by adding lactose or isopropyl-β-D-thiogalactopyranoside (IPTG).
   3196..3784    -  rep_origin     ori: high-copy-number ColE1/pMB1/pBR322/pUC origin of replication
   3955..4770    -  CDS            KanR: aminoglycoside phosphotransferase; aph(3')-Ia; confers resistance to kanamycin in bacteria or G418 (Geneticin®) in eukaryotes
   4771..4875    -  promoter       AmpR promoter: bla
   4970..35      +  CDS            rop (fragment) (across the origin): Rop protein, which maintains plasmids at low copy number; rop
>Addgene plasmid #233105 | pUC57KAN-5XV5 | addgene full sequence | sequence record 465608 | Addgene NGS Result
TCGCGCGTTTCGGTGATGACGGTGAAAACCTCTGACACATGCAGCTCCCGGAGACGGTCACAGCTTGTCT
GTAAGCGGATGCCGGGAGCAGACAAGCCCGTCAGGGCGCGTCAGCGGGTGTTGGCGGGTGTCGGGGCTGG
CTTAACTATGCGGCATCAGAGCAGATTGTACTGAGAGTGCACCAGATGCGGTGTGAAATACCGCACAGAT
GCGTAAGGAGAAAATACCGCATCAGGCGCCATTCGCCATTCAGGCTGCGCAACTGTTGGGAAGGGCGATC
GGTGCGGGCCTCTTCGCTATTACGCCAGCTGGCGAAAGGGGGATGTGCTGCAAGGCGATTAAGTTGGGTA
ACGCCAGGGTTTTCCCAGTCACGACGTTGTAAAACGACGGCCAGTGAATTCAAAAGTCATACATACACAA
AAGGACACGCACCCACACAGACCCATCATAGAAACCAATTTGAAATTCTGAATCCTGCTTGACGCTCGTT
AATAAATGCCTGGAGCAGTTTTTAATGATTGCTGAGCTTCTGTCACTCATCCCGTAAAATGTGTTTCCGG
ATTTTTGCAGACTGTGTTCATGAACTGGACGGTCGCCGTGGAGAGCCATGTGGACTCGTCCTTCTTCTGG
GGCTATCTGGTGACGCAGATTCCCGGCGGCTTCATCGCCTCCAAGTTCCCGGCCAACAAGATATTCGGAC
TGTCCATCGTGAGCTCCGCCACGCTGCATCTCTTCGTGCCATTCGCCATGACCCTGATGCACGGTCATGT
GGTGATTTGCGTGAGGGTCCTGCAAGGACTCTTCGAGGTATGTAGCCCAACCAACCTAACAACTTGCCCA
ATTCGATTTTGCCACAGATCAAAGCCGGGGATTACGGCTGCGTGATGTTGCGAAAATGGGGAGGGTTAGA
TTTTGCTTTATGATAAAGCAAATATGTGAAATGGAAACATGTCCTAAGCCCTCAAAGGGATGGGGGTCCT
GGGAGGGCAGGAAAAAATAACAAAAGCATTTATTTTAATGCGATTTCTTTGTGCCAAGGACTGGGAAGTA
TGTCATTTTTCTTCGAATCGGAAGGGAGAGAATGATACTTTGTAAAAAGGATGTTTGTCTATTCGAGTTC
CGAAGTAACTATATTTTAGATATATATTTTTAATTTCACAAAGCACATTTTCTTAAGATACTATAACTGC
ATGAGACTAAGTGCAGAGTTTCATTAAGGAATAACTAATTCCCTAATGAAACTCGCGTCGCGCCACTTCA
ACGCTCGATGGGAGCGTCAGCGTCGCGCCACTTCAACGCTCGATGGGAGCGTCATTGGTGGGCGGGGTAA
CCGTCGAAATCAGTGTTTAGCCCGGGCAGCATTTTTTTCACTGCATTCTAGTTGTGGTTTGTCCAAACTC
ATCAATGTATCTTATCATGTCTGGATCCCAAACTCATCAATGTATCTTATCATGTCTGGATCGAGTTTCA
TTAAGGAATAACTAATTCCCTAATGAAACTCTTGGAATATAGGACAATATCCTAATTGACTTATTTAAAT
AATCCATTCCTGCAGGTGCCGTCCTACGATCCGCAGGGATACCAGCAGCAGGGCTCCGGCGGCTGGCGCG
CCCTTAAGCTCGAGGGCTCCGGCGGCGGCAAGCCCATCCCCAACCCCTTACTGGGCCTGGATTCCACCGG
CTCCGGCGGCGGCAAGCCCATCCCCAACCCCTTACTGGGCCTGGATTCCACCGGCTCCGGCGGCGGCAAG
CCCATCCCCAACCCCTTACTGGGCCTGGATTCCACCGGCTCCGGCGGCGGCAAGCCCATCCCCAACCCCT
TACTGGGCCTGGATTCCACCGGCTCCGGCGGCGGCAAGCCCATCCCCAACCCCTTACTGGGCCTGGATTC
CACCGGCTCCGGCGGCGTCGACGGATCCGCGGCCGCATAATGGGTTCGCGATAGGTCACTGATATATATC
ATAGCTTTTAGTTGTAGTCGGAAATCGTTTGACGTTTATTGTTTGTTCTCGGTGTGCCGTTAAAGTTTTC
CCCCCTTTTTCTCTCTATTTGTTGAGTTCCATCGATGGACGGATCCGTGGACCTTTCAGAAGTATATAAA
TATATAACTAAAGAGTAACGAATTTGTCAGCGAATAAGGGGATTCCACATGCCACACTAACACAATGAAA
CTATGTACCTAACAGAGAAACTACATATGCATACACAGCAATACCGATAACCACTACCAATACCATTAGC
CCACATAGACCCAAACTGGCCTAATCGATCTATAAAGCATATATAGTATATACTATTAGGGTCTCGCTTA
CGCGAATTTCTATTTACAAGCTCCGAAATCGAAACTGCAACACAAGATAGGGAAAGAACTGGAAATATAT
ACTCAACACTTGTGTATATCATAAATCACATAATCCACACAAAGCCTATGATAATTATATTTATATCGGT
ATAATCGTATATACATATATAGCCAAAGATTGTTGTTGAACTGCGAACTGCAAGTTTTATTACCGTTGAT
GATATTATCTTCTGTGTAAAGAGAACATTTTAATCAAACCCAAGCAATTGTTGATGTTCGGCACGAATGA
TAACCATAAAAAGAACTAGCTAATCAAAAGTCATATGAATACTCTGTTAACTAATTACTGTTTATGTTTG
TTGATATTATTTAATTCATTGATATTAATGCACCGTATGCTTTTGTGTTTAACTAACATGAGCAAGGCAT
GATGTAGGTACTAAAAATAATACTTAAGTAGATAGCCGTAGAAGCTTGGCTCGATCGAGCATGGTCATAG
CTGTTTCCTGTGTGAAATTGTTATCCGCTCACAATTCCACACAACATACGAGCCGGAAGCATAAAGTGTA
AAGCCTGGGGTGCCTAATGAGTGAGCTAACTCACATTAATTGCGTTGCGCTCACTGCCCGCTTTCCAGTC
GGGAAACCTGTCGTGCCAGCTGCATTAATGAATCGGCCAACGCGCGGGGAGAGGCGGTTTGCGTATTGGG
CGCTCTTCCGCTTCCTCGCTCACTGACTCGCTGCGCTCGGTCGTTCGGCTGCGGCGAGCGGTATCAGCTC
ACTCAAAGGCGGTAATACGGTTATCCACAGAATCAGGGGATAACGCAGGAAAGAACATGTGAGCAAAAGG
CCAGCAAAAGGCCAGGAACCGTAAAAAGGCCGCGTTGCTGGCGTTTTTCCATAGGCTCCGCCCCCCTGAC
GAGCATCACAAAAATCGACGCTCAAGTCAGAGGTGGCGAAACCCGACAGGACTATAAAGATACCAGGCGT
TTCCCCCTGGAAGCTCCCTCGTGCGCTCTCCTGTTCCGACCCTGCCGCTTACCGGATACCTGTCCGCCTT
TCTCCCTTCGGGAAGCGTGGCGCTTTCTCATAGCTCACGCTGTAGGTATCTCAGTTCGGTGTAGGTCGTT
CGCTCCAAGCTGGGCTGTGTGCACGAACCCCCCGTTCAGCCCGACCGCTGCGCCTTATCCGGTAACTATC
GTCTTGAGTCCAACCCGGTAAGACACGACTTATCGCCACTGGCAGCAGCCACTGGTAACAGGATTAGCAG
AGCGAGGTATGTAGGCGGTGCTACAGAGTTCTTGAAGTGGTGGCCTAACTACGGCTACACTAGAAGAACA
GTATTTGGTATCTGCGCTCTGCTGAAGCCAGTTACCTTCGGAAAAAGAGTTGGTAGCTCTTGATCCGGCA
AACAAACCACCGCTGGTAGCGGTGGTTTTTTTGTTTGCAAGCAGCAGATTACGCGCAGAAAAAAAGGATC
TCAAGAAGATCCTTTGATCTTTTCTACGGGGTCTGACGCTCAGTGGAACGAAAACTCACGTTAAGGGATT
TTGGTCATGAGATTATCAAAAAGGATCTTCACCTAGATCCTTTTAAATTAAAAATGAAGTTTTAAATCAA
TCTAAAGTATATATGAGTAAACTTGGTCTGACAGTTAGAAAAACTCATCGAGCATCAAATGAAACTGCAA
TTTATTCATATCAGGATTATCAATACCATATTTTTGAAAAAGCCGTTTCTGTAATGAAGGAGAAAACTCA
CCGAGGCAGTTCCATAGGATGGCAAGATCCTGGTATCGGTCTGCGATTCCGACTCGTCCAACATCAATAC
AACCTATTAATTTCCCCTCGTCAAAAATAAGGTTATCAAGTGAGAAATCACCATGAGTGACGACTGAATC
CGGTGAGAATGGCAAAAGTTTATGCATTTCTTTCCAGACTTGTTCAACAGGCCAGCCATTACGCTCGTCA
TCAAAATCACTCGCATCAACCAAACCGTTATTCATTCGTGATTGCGCCTGAGCGAGACGAAATACGCGAT
CGCTGTTAAAAGGACAATTACAAACAGGAATCGAATGCAACCGGCGCAGGAACACTGCCAGCGCATCAAC
AATATTTTCACCTGAATCAGGATATTCTTCTAATACCTGGAATGCTGTTTTCCCAGGGATCGCAGTGGTG
AGTAACCATGCATCATCAGGAGTACGGATAAAATGCTTGATGGTCGGAAGAGGCATAAATTCCGTCAGCC
AGTTTAGTCTGACCATCTCATCTGTAACATCATTGGCAACGCTACCTTTGCCATGTTTCAGAAACAACTC
TGGCGCATCGGGCTTCCCATACAATCGATAGATTGTCGCACCTGATTGCCCGACATTATCGCGAGCCCAT
TTATACCCATATAAATCAGCATCCATGTTGGAATTTAATCGCGGCCTAGAGCAAGACGTTTCCCGTTGAA
TATGGCTCATACTCTTCCTTTTTCAATATTATTGAAGCATTTATCAGGGTTATTGTCTCATGAGCGGATA
CATATTTGAATGTATTTAGAAAAATAAACAAATAGGGGTTCCGCGCACATTTCCCCGAAAAGTGCCACCT
GACGTCTAAGAAACCATTATTATCATGACATTAACCTATAAAAATAGGCGTATCACGAGGCCCTTTCGTC
